Addgene plasmid #52514: RGS-6xHis-BLMP-1-pcDNA3.1-
Purpose: expresses C. elegans BLMP-1 in mammalian cells with RGS-6xHis tag at N-terminus
Depositing lab: Adam Antebi. Depositing organization: Max Planck Institute for Biology of Ageing. Publication: DRE-1/FBXO11-Dependent Degradation of BLMP-1/BLIMP-1 Governs C. elegans Developmental Timing and Maturation. Horn M, Geisen C, Cermak L, Becker B, Nakamura S, Klein C, Pagano M, Antebi A. Dev Cell. 2014 Mar 4. pii: S1534-5807(14)00069-0. doi: 10.1016/j.devcel.2014.01.028. PubMed 24613396.
Backbone
  Vector backbone: pcDNA3.1-
  Backbone manufacturer: Invitrogen
  Backbone size w/o insert (bp): 5421
  Total vector size (bp): 7875
  Modifications to backbone: addded/inserted sequence encoding "RGS-6xHis" tag at start of MCS to allow for fusion protein production
  Vector type: Mammalian Expression
  Selectable markers: Neomycin (select with G418)
Growth in bacteria
  Bacterial resistance: Ampicillin, 100 μg/mL
  Growth temperature: 37°C
  Growth strain: DH5alpha
  Copy number: High Copy
Gene/Insert
  Gene/Insert name: blmp-1
  Species: C. elegans (nematode)
  Insert size (bp): 2454
  Mutation: N75S mutation compared GenBank reference sequence NP_001251370.1
  GenBank ID: NM_060322
  Entrez Gene: blmp-1 (a.k.a. CELE_F25D7.3)
  Promoter: CMV
  Tag / fusion protein: 6xHis (N terminal on backbone)
  Cloning method: Restriction Enzyme; 5′ cloning site Xba I (not destroyed); 3′ cloning site EcoR I (not destroyed)
  Sequencing primers: 5′ T7; 3′ BGH-polyA reverse
Resource information
  A portion of this plasmid was derived from a plasmid made by: insert cDNA was amplified from Open Biosystems Cat# OCE1182-7241376 (F25D7.3 C. elegans ORF Clone Caenorhabditis elegans pDONR201)
Terms and licenses: Academic/Nonprofit Terms; Industry Terms: Not Available to Industry
How to cite: RGS-6xHis-BLMP-1-pcDNA3.1- was a gift from Adam Antebi (Addgene plasmid # 52514 ; http://n2t.net/addgene:52514 ; RRID:Addgene_52514)
