[The description below was written by a language model from this plasmid's Addgene catalogue record and pLannotate feature annotations shown in this document.]
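Description:
RGS-6xHis-BLMP-1-pcDNA3.1- is a mammalian expression plasmid built on the Invitrogen pcDNA3.1(-) backbone, which was modified by inserting a sequence encoding an RGS-6xHis epitope at the start of the multiple cloning site so that cloned ORFs are produced as N-terminally tagged fusions. It is propagated in E. coli as a high-copy plasmid through its ColE1/pUC-type origin with ampicillin selection (AmpR under its own bla promoter). It also carries an f1 origin for single-stranded DNA production. For mammalian cells, an SV40 early promoter drives the neomycin phosphotransferase gene, terminated by an SV40 poly(A) signal, which allows G418 selection of stable transfectants. The catalogue lists a total size of 7,875 bp, while the depositor's full sequence record is 7,885 nt. Several short annotations in the feature table (HIV-1 LTR, ble, lacI, bom and SV40 promoter fragments) are partial matches typical of automated annotation of this backbone, not functional elements.

The payload is the Caenorhabditis elegans blmp-1 cDNA (about 2.45 kb), amplified from a commercial ORF clone and inserted between XbaI and EcoRI sites, both retained. The record notes an N75S substitution relative to the reference protein. Transcription is driven by the human CMV immediate-early enhancer and promoter and terminated by the bovine growth hormone polyadenylation signal. A T7 promoter lies between the CMV promoter and the tag, where it serves as a sequencing primer site and could support in vitro transcription. BLMP-1 is a transcription factor involved in developmental timing, hypodermal differentiation and gonadal migration in the worm. The construct expresses the tagged protein in mammalian cells, where the RGS-His epitope allows antibody detection or nickel-affinity purification. The associated publication concerns DRE-1/FBXO11-dependent degradation of BLMP-1.
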