Features (pLannotate 1.2.2; 21 found; start..end, strand, type, name):
     28..80      -  misc_feature   bom (fragment): basis of mobility region from pBR322
    235..614     +  enhancer       CMV enhancer: human cytomegalovirus immediate early enhancer
    615..818     +  promoter       CMV promoter: human cytomegalovirus (CMV) immediate early promoter
    814..847     +  LTR            5' LTR (truncated) (fragment): truncated 5' long terminal repeat (LTR) from HIV-1
    863..881     +  promoter       T7 promoter: promoter for bacteriophage T7 RNA polymerase
    917..934     +  CDS            7xHis (fragment): 6xHis affinity tag
    947..3397    +  CDS            blmp-1: BLMP1_CAEEL - Experimental evidence at protein level: Swiss-Prot protein existence level 1. Transcription factor which binds to enhancer elements in the promoter region of genes (PubMed:26234645). Regulates the expression of the transcription factor bed-3 to control vulval development (PubMed:26234645, PubMed:32417234). Promotes terminal differentiation in the hypodermis and is involved in regulation of gonadal outgrowth and entry into the dauer stage (PubMed:24613396). Regulates the timing of dorsalward migration of the distal tip cells of the hermaphrodite gonad by inhibiting precocious unc-
   3485..3709    +  polyA_signal   bGH poly(A) signal: bovine growth hormone polyadenylation signal
   3713..3734    +  promoter       SV40 promoter (fragment): SV40 enhancer and early promoter
   3755..4183    +  rep_origin     f1 ori (sequence partly withheld): f1 bacteriophage origin of replication; arrow indicates direction of (+) strand synthesis
   4197..4526    +  promoter       SV40 promoter: SV40 enhancer and early promoter
   4593..5384    +  CDS            neo: KKA2_KLEPN - Also known as kan, nptII. Experimental evidence at protein level: Swiss-Prot protein existence level 1. Resistance to kanamycin, neomycin, paromomycin, ribostamycin, butirosin and gentamicin B. From Klebsiella pneumoniae.
   5408..5566    +  CDS            ble (fragment): BLE_KLEPN - Experimental evidence at protein level: Swiss-Prot protein existence level 1. Binding protein with a strong affinity to the bleomycin family of antibiotics. Binds to CL990; an antimitotic-antibiotic compound. From Klebsiella pneumoniae.
   5561..5682    +  polyA_signal   SV40 poly(A) signal: SV40 polyadenylation signal
   5755..5771    -  protein_bind   lac operator: The lac repressor binds to the lac operator to inhibit transcription in E. coli. This inhibition can be relieved by adding lactose or isopropyl-β-D-thiogalactopyranoside (IPTG). lac repressor encoded by lacI
   5779..5809    -  promoter       lac promoter: promoter for the E. coli lac operon
   5824..5845    -  protein_bind   CAP binding site: CAP binding activates transcription in the presence of cAMP. E. coli catabolite activator protein
   5858..5950    -  CDS            lacI (fragment): lac repressor; lacI; The lac repressor binds to the lac operator to inhibit transcription in E. coli. This inhibition can be relieved by adding lactose or isopropyl-β-D-thiogalactopyranoside (IPTG).
   6133..6718    -  rep_origin     ori: high-copy-number ColE1/pMB1/pBR322/pUC origin of replication
   6889..7749    -  CDS            AmpR: β-lactamase; bla; confers resistance to ampicillin, carbenicillin, and related antibiotics
   7750..7854    -  promoter       AmpR promoter: bla
>Addgene plasmid #52514 | RGS-6xHis-BLMP-1-pcDNA3.1- | depositor full sequence | sequence record 120016 | RGS-6xHis-BLMP-1-pcDNA3.1- sequence 7885 bps
GACGGATCGGGAGATCTCCCGATCCCCTATGGTGCACTCTCAGTACAATCTGCTCTGATGCCGCATAGTT
AAGCCAGTATCTGCTCCCTGCTTGTGTGTTGGAGGTCGCTGAGTAGTGCGCGAGCAAAATTTAAGCTACA
ACAAGGCAAGGCTTGACCGACAATTGCATGAAGAATCTGCTTAGGGTTAGGCGTTTTGCGCTGCTTCGCG
ATGTACGGGCCAGATATACGCGTTGACATTGATTATTGACTAGTTATTAATAGTAATCAATTACGGGGTC
ATTAGTTCATAGCCCATATATGGAGTTCCGCGTTACATAACTTACGGTAAATGGCCCGCCTGGCTGACCG
CCCAACGACCCCCGCCCATTGACGTCAATAATGACGTATGTTCCCATAGTAACGCCAATAGGGACTTTCC
ATTGACGTCAATGGGTGGAGTATTTACGGTAAACTGCCCACTTGGCAGTACATCAAGTGTATCATATGCC
AAGTACGCCCCCTATTGACGTCAATGACGGTAAATGGCCCGCCTGGCATTATGCCCAGTACATGACCTTA
TGGGACTTTCCTACTTGGCAGTACATCTACGTATTAGTCATCGCTATTACCATGGTGATGCGGTTTTGGC
AGTACATCAATGGGCGTGGATAGCGGTTTGACTCACGGGGATTTCCAAGTCTCCACCCCATTGACGTCAA
TGGGAGTTTGTTTTGGCACCAAAATCAACGGGACTTTCCAAAATGTCGTAACAACTCCGCCCCATTGACG
CAAATGGGCGGTAGGCGTGTACGGTGGGAGGTCTATATAAGCAGAGCTCTCTGGCTAACTAGAGAACCCA
CTGCTTACTGGCTTATCGAAATTAATACGACTCACTATAGGGAGACCCAAGCTGGCTAGCCACCATGAGA
GGATCGCATCACCATCACCATCACGGGCCCTCTAGAATGGGTCAAGGAAGTGGGGATGACGGTGTTCCGC
CGGCACCGTTCTCTTCGGCTGCTGCGGCAGCTCACTCACCACCTCATTCTCCCCTTTCTGTCGGCGTTTC
TTCTGCTTCATCTGCCACGTCATCATCTTCCACACCGCCATCATCCACGTCACCTGCCGGAGTTTCAGCG
TCAGGTGCGAGAAACGTTGAAACTGATTGGAAGCAGTCGGGAGATGAGAGTCTTGCCGAATTATGTATAT
TTCATGTTCCAGACAAATCTGTTAGTTTGCCAAATCCAAAGCGAGCAGAATGCACACTTCCTATGAACCT
AATTCTCAAGTCCTCCTCAAAAAATCGAAAGAAATCGTCAATATGGTCATCTGATCATATTCCGAGAGGA
GTCCGATTTGGCCCGCTCGTTGGAGAAATTCGTTTGGTAGATGTTGACACAGCACTTGTATGTCCTGCTG
AAGCATCAATGGCTGGAGGTGGTCCAGCTCAAGAAGATGTTCCATTTGATGAAGCTCCGGAAGAGTGGAA
GATCTATTCTCCATCAGGTGGCAGATTGAATAAAACGATTTGTGTGAAAGATGATGCGAGATCAAATTGG
ATGAAATACGTGGCAGCTGCTGAAGAGGAAGATTTTCAGAATCTTGTTGCTGCACAAATTGGAAATGATA
TCTACTTTTACACAGTTAAAAAGATTGAAGCAAATACTGAATTATCATTTTGGTTCAGCAGGGACTACGC
AAGGAAATTAAATTATTCAACAAGACCATACGTAAGAGTTCGAAGGCCAGCTACTCAACTGATTCCATCT
GCACCACCAGCTTCTGCATCAACTGCAATTGCGAGTTTAGCAGAAACAATTGTGGCAATTGATTATTCAG
TTAAAAAACTCATTGAATCACCCATTGATACACTCTCTACTGATGCTTCTTCTGCAAGTGACGAAGAAAT
GATTGATGTTGAAGAGCAGGAGAGCTGTACACGGCCTGTTGCAGAAGTCACACGGCCTAATGTTATCCAG
AATCCAGTTGTGAGGCCTGTTGCAACCAAAGTCAATAATTTCCCGGGAATACCCGTTCGACTTGGCAATT
TTTATGCAAGTCCGTTGGTGGATTTTAAAGAGTTCATGAGGAAATCCCTTCAATTAAAACTAGTTGATAC
CTCAATGTTTGTGTCCCCTGTTGCTCAAACAACAGCCGCAATAACTGCCACTGGTGGAAGATCCGGCCAG
CCGATTGATGTGCAGCCAGTACTTGCAGCAACTGCAGGAGCTCATTTTGGAAACTATGCAGCAATTTATG
GGAGTCAAGATTTCCAGCATGAGCTATCAAAACCTCTGTACACATCTGCGTCTCCAGCATTCGGAGGTGG
TGGTGGTATGGGTGGAGGATTTGGAATGGGTGGAAGTGCCCATACTTCTTCATTTCATCAACTTCCATTT
GTTAATCATTCGTCTTCATCACACAATGATTCATCATTTAATGGAGTTCCAAATTACGTGCAACAACAGG
AAAATGGAAAAACGAGATACGCTTGCAAAGACTGCAACAAAACATTCGGACAGCTTTCGAATCTTAAAGT
TCATGTCAGAACGCACACCGGCGAACGTCCATTCAAATGTGAAATTTGCACAAAAGAGTTCACACAGCTT
GCTCATCTTCAGAAGCATCATCTTGTTCATACCGGAGAACGTCCTCATCGCTGTGATATTTGTGATAAGC
GATTCTCGTCGACTTCTAATTTAAAAACTCATCTTCGACTTCACAATGGTCAGAAGCCGTATACGTGTGA
TGTTTGTGATGCCAAGTTCACTCAATACGTTCATCTAAGACTTCATAAACGTCTGCATGCAAACGAAAGA
CCGTATAGTTGTGGAACATGTGGAAAGAAATATATTTCACCGAGTGGATTGAGAACTCATTGGAAAACAA
CTACATGTAAAGAAGAGGATATGAAAGACTCGATGAGGGATGATTTAATGGATATCAAAGGCGAAATCGA
TGAAGGATCAATGTCAGGGTCGGGTTATGGAAATCTGGGAATCTTTGAAAATACACTGAACTCCGAACTC
AAGCGGCCACTTATGCCAATCGAAACCATTTATAGTAAATACAATCTTCCCAACGCCTCCCTCCTCGGTC
AAGGTCCAAGTGGAATGCAAGAACAACAGGCTCCACCACCAACATCTCAACAGCAGCAACACATGATGTA
TGGAAACACAATGGGACATATGGGACAAGGATCCCATCTTCAGGGGCCACCACCACCTCCACAACATTTC
CAAATGGATCATAGTGGAATGCAGAATGGAGGAGGTATTCCACATCAACATCAACTTATTCAAGGAGGTC
CATCATCTGGATCTGGTCAACAGCAACATCCACAACATAATGGGATTCATAGGCTTCCTGATTTGAAAAA
TCCCCTACTTCCAAGCCTCGGATTGCCGCATTATCCATAAGAATTCTGCAGAATTCCACCACACTGGACT
AGTGGATCCGAGCTCGGTACCAAGCTTAAGTTTAAACCCGCTGATCAGCCTCGACTGTGCCTTCTAGTTG
CCAGCCATCTGTTGTTTGCCCCTCCCCCGTGCCTTCCTTGACCCTGGAAGGTGCCACTCCCACTGTCCTT
TCCTAATAAAATGAGGAAATTGCATCGCATTGTCTGAGTAGGTGTCATTCTATTCTGGGGGGTGGGGTGG
GGCAGGACAGCAAGGGGGAGGATTGGGAAGACAATAGCAGGCATGCTGGGGATGCGGTGGGCTCTATGGC
TTCTGAGGCGGAAAGAACCAGCTGGGGCTCTAGGGGGTATCCCC
[124 nt withheld, positions 3755-3878]
C
[91 nt withheld, positions 3880-3970]
A
[49 nt withheld, positions 3972-4020]
CCTTTGACGTTGGAGTCCACGTTCTTT
[37 nt withheld, positions 4048-4084]
ACCCTATCTCGGTCTATTCTTTTGATTTATAAGGGATTTTGCCGATTTCGGCCTATTGGTTAAAAAATGA
GCTGATTTAACAAAAATTTAACGCGAATTAATTCTGTGGAATGTGTGTCAGTTAGGGTGTGGAAAGTCCC
CAGGCTCCCCAGCAGGCAGAAGTATGCAAAGCATGCATCTCAATTAGTCAGCAACCAGGTGTGGAAAGTC
CCCAGGCTCCCCAGCAGGCAGAAGTATGCAAAGCATGCATCTCAATTAGTCAGCAACCATAGTCCCGCCC
CTAACTCCGCCCATCCCGCCCCTAACTCCGCCCAGTTCCGCCCATTCTCCGCCCCATGGCTGACTAATTT
TTTTTATTTATGCAGAGGCCGAGGCCGCCTCTGCCTCTGAGCTATTCCAGAAGTAGTGAGGAGGCTTTTT
TGGAGGCCTAGGCTTTTGCAAAAAGCTCCCGGGAGCTTGTATATCCATTTTCGGATCTGATCAAGAGACA
GGATGAGGATCGTTTCGCATGATTGAACAAGATGGATTGCACGCAGGTTCTCCGGCCGCTTGGGTGGAGA
GGCTATTCGGCTATGACTGGGCACAACAGACAATCGGCTGCTCTGATGCCGCCGTGTTCCGGCTGTCAGC
GCAGGGGCGCCCGGTTCTTTTTGTCAAGACCGACCTGTCCGGTGCCCTGAATGAACTGCAGGACGAGGCA
GCGCGGCTATCGTGGCTGGCCACGACGGGCGTTCCTTGCGCAGCTGTGCTCGACGTTGTCACTGAAGCGG
GAAGGGACTGGCTGCTATTGGGCGAAGTGCCGGGGCAGGATCTCCTGTCATCTCACCTTGCTCCTGCCGA
GAAAGTATCCATCATGGCTGATGCAATGCGGCGGCTGCATACGCTTGATCCGGCTACCTGCCCATTCGAC
CACCAAGCGAAACATCGCATCGAGCGAGCACGTACTCGGATGGAAGCCGGTCTTGTCGATCAGGATGATC
TGGACGAAGAGCATCAGGGGCTCGCGCCAGCCGAACTGTTCGCCAGGCTCAAGGCGCGCATGCCCGACGG
CGAGGATCTCGTCGTGACCCATGGCGATGCCTGCTTGCCGAATATCATGGTGGAAAATGGCCGCTTTTCT
GGATTCATCGACTGTGGCCGGCTGGGTGTGGCGGACCGCTATCAGGACATAGCGTTGGCTACCCGTGATA
TTGCTGAAGAGCTTGGCGGCGAATGGGCTGACCGCTTCCTCGTGCTTTACGGTATCGCCGCTCCCGATTC
GCAGCGCATCGCCTTCTATCGCCTTCTTGACGAGTTCTTCTGAGCGGGACTCTGGGGTTCGAAATGACCG
ACCAAGCGACGCCCAACCTGCCATCACGAGATTTCGATTCCACCGCCGCCTTCTATGAAAGGTTGGGCTT
CGGAATCGTTTTCCGGGACGCCGGCTGGATGATCCTCCAGCGCGGGGATCTCATGCTGGAGTTCTTCGCC
CACCCCAACTTGTTTATTGCAGCTTATAATGGTTACAAATAAAGCAATAGCATCACAAATTTCACAAATA
AAGCATTTTTTTCACTGCATTCTAGTTGTGGTTTGTCCAAACTCATCAATGTATCTTATCATGTCTGTAT
ACCGTCGACCTCTAGCTAGAGCTTGGCGTAATCATGGTCATAGCTGTTTCCTGTGTGAAATTGTTATCCG
CTCACAATTCCACACAACATACGAGCCGGAAGCATAAAGTGTAAAGCCTGGGGTGCCTAATGAGTGAGCT
AACTCACATTAATTGCGTTGCGCTCACTGCCCGCTTTCCAGTCGGGAAACCTGTCGTGCCAGCTGCATTA
ATGAATCGGCCAACGCGCGGGGAGAGGCGGTTTGCGTATTGGGCGCTCTTCCGCTTCCTCGCTCACTGAC
TCGCTGCGCTCGGTCGTTCGGCTGCGGCGAGCGGTATCAGCTCACTCAAAGGCGGTAATACGGTTATCCA
CAGAATCAGGGGATAACGCAGGAAAGAACATGTGAGCAAAAGGCCAGCAAAAGGCCAGGAACCGTAAAAA
GGCCGCGTTGCTGGCGTTTTTCCATAGGCTCCGCCCCCCTGACGAGCATCACAAAAATCGACGCTCAAGT
CAGAGGTGGCGAAACCCGACAGGACTATAAAGATACCAGGCGTTTCCCCCTGGAAGCTCCCTCGTGCGCT
CTCCTGTTCCGACCCTGCCGCTTACCGGATACCTGTCCGCCTTTCTCCCTTCGGGAAGCGTGGCGCTTTC
TCATAGCTCACGCTGTAGGTATCTCAGTTCGGTGTAGGTCGTTCGCTCCAAGCTGGGCTGTGTGCACGAA
CCCCCCGTTCAGCCCGACCGCTGCGCCTTATCCGGTAACTATCGTCTTGAGTCCAACCCGGTAAGACACG
ACTTATCGCCACTGGCAGCAGCCACTGGTAACAGGATTAGCAGAGCGAGGTATGTAGGCGGTGCTACAGA
GTTCTTGAAGTGGTGGCCTAACTACGGCTACACTAGAAGAACAGTATTTGGTATCTGCGCTCTGCTGAAG
CCAGTTACCTTCGGAAAAAGAGTTGGTAGCTCTTGATCCGGCAAACAAACCACCGCTGGTAGCGGTTTTT
TTGTTTGCAAGCAGCAGATTACGCGCAGAAAAAAAGGATCTCAAGAAGATCCTTTGATCTTTTCTACGGG
GTCTGACGCTCAGTGGAACGAAAACTCACGTTAAGGGATTTTGGTCATGAGATTATCAAAAAGGATCTTC
ACCTAGATCCTTTTAAATTAAAAATGAAGTTTTAAATCAATCTAAAGTATATATGAGTAAACTTGGTCTG
ACAGTTACCAATGCTTAATCAGTGAGGCACCTATCTCAGCGATCTGTCTATTTCGTTCATCCATAGTTGC
CTGACTCCCCGTCGTGTAGATAACTACGATACGGGAGGGCTTACCATCTGGCCCCAGTGCTGCAATGATA
CCGCGAGACCCACGCTCACCGGCTCCAGATTTATCAGCAATAAACCAGCCAGCCGGAAGGGCCGAGCGCA
GAAGTGGTCCTGCAACTTTATCCGCCTCCATCCAGTCTATTAATTGTTGCCGGGAAGCTAGAGTAAGTAG
TTCGCCAGTTAATAGTTTGCGCAACGTTGTTGCCATTGCTACAGGCATCGTGGTGTCACGCTCGTCGTTT
GGTATGGCTTCATTCAGCTCCGGTTCCCAACGATCAAGGCGAGTTACATGATCCCCCATGTTGTGCAAAA
AAGCGGTTAGCTCCTTCGGTCCTCCGATCGTTGTCAGAAGTAAGTTGGCCGCAGTGTTATCACTCATGGT
TATGGCAGCACTGCATAATTCTCTTACTGTCATGCCATCCGTAAGATGCTTTTCTGTGACTGGTGAGTAC
TCAACCAAGTCATTCTGAGAATAGTGTATGCGGCGACCGAGTTGCTCTTGCCCGGCGTCAATACGGGATA
ATACCGCGCCACATAGCAGAACTTTAAAAGTGCTCATCATTGGAAAACGTTCTTCGGGGCGAAAACTCTC
AAGGATCTTACCGCTGTTGAGATCCAGTTCGATGTAACCCACTCGTGCACCCAACTGATCTTCAGCATCT
TTTACTTTCACCAGCGTTTCTGGGTGAGCAAAAACAGGAAGGCAAAATGCCGCAAAAAAGGGAATAAGGG
CGACACGGAAATGTTGAATACTCATACTCTTCCTTTTTCAATATTATTGAAGCATTTATCAGGGTTATTG
TCTCATGAGCGGATACATATTTGAATGTATTTAGAAAAATAAACAAATAGGGGTTCCGCGCACATTTCCC
CGAAAAGTGCCACCTGACGTC
