>Addgene plasmid #52514 | RGS-6xHis-BLMP-1-pcDNA3.1- | addgene partial sequence | sequence record 120014 | CMV-F 5'-CGCAAATGGGCGGTAGGCGTG-3'
ACTAGAGAACCCACTGCTTACTGGCTTATCGAAATTAATACGACTCACTATAGGGAGACCCAAGCTGGCT
AGCCACCATGAGAGGATCGCATCACCATCACCATCACGGGCCCTCTAGAATGGGTCAAGGAAGTGGGGAT
GACGGTGTTCCGCCGGCACCGTTCTCTTCGGCTGCTGCGGCAGCTCACTCACCACCTCATTCTCCCCTTT
CTGTCGGCGTTTCTTCTGCTTCATCTGCCACGTCATCATCTTCCACACCGCCATCATCCACGTCACCTGC
CGGAGTTTCAGCGTCAGGTGCGAGAAACGTTGAAACTGATTGGAAGCAGTCGGGAGATGAGAGTCTTGCC
GAATTATGTATATTTCATGTTCCAGACAAATCTGTTAGTTTGCCAAATCCAAAGCGAGCAGAATGCACAC
TTCCTATGAACCTAATTCTCAAGTCCTCCTCAAAAAATCGAAAGAAATCGTCAATATGGTCATCTGATCA
TATTCCGAGAGGAGTCCGATTTGGCCCGCTCGTTGGAGAAATTCGTTTGGTAGATGTTGACACAGCACTT
GTATGTCCTGCTGAAGCATCAATGGCTGGAGGTGGTCCAGCTCAAGAAGATGTTCCATTTGATGAAGCTC
CGGAAGAGTGGAAGATCTATTCTCCATCAGGTGGCAGATTGAATAAAACGATTTGTGTGAAAGATGATGC
GAGATCAAATTGGATGAAATACGTGGCAGCTGCTGAAGAGGAAGATTTTCAGAATCTTGTTGCTGCACAA
ATTGGAAATGATATCTACTTTTACACAGTTAAAAAGATTGAAGCAAATACTGAATTATCATTTTGGTTCA
GCAGGGACTACGCAAGGAAATT
