>Addgene plasmid #52514 | RGS-6xHis-BLMP-1-pcDNA3.1- | addgene partial sequence | sequence record 120015 | BGH-rev 5'-TAGAAGGCACAGTCGAGG-3'
CGAGCTCGGATCCACTAGTCCAGTGTGGTGGAATTCTGCAGAATTCTTATGGATAATGCGGCAATCCGAG
GCTTGGAAGTAGGGGATTTTTCAAATCAGGAAGCCTATGAATCCCATTATGTTGTGGATGTTGCTGTTGA
CCAGATCCAGATGATGGACCTCCTTGAATAAGTTGATGTTGATGTGGAATACCTCCTCCATTCTGCATTC
CACTATGATCCATTTGGAAATGTTGTGGAGGTGGTGGTGGCCCCTGAAGATGGGATCCTTGTCCCATATG
TCCCATTGTGTTTCCATACATCATGTGTTGCTGCTGTTGAGATGTTGGTGGTGGAGCCTGTTGTTCTTGC
ATTCCACTTGGACCTTGACCGAGGAGGGAGGCGTTGGGAAGATTGTATTTACTATAAATGGTTTCGATTG
GCATAAGTGGCCGCTTGAGTTCGGAGTTCAGTGTATTTTCAAAGATTCCCAGATTTCCATAACCCGACCC
TGACATTGATCCTTCATCGATTTCGCCTTTGATATCCATTAAATCATCCCTCATCGAGTCTTTCATATCC
TCTTCTTTACATGTAGTTGTTTTCCAATGAGTTCTCAATCCACTCGGTGAAATATATTTCTTTCCACATG
TTCCACAACTATACGGTCTTTCGTTTGCATGCAGACGTTTATGAAGTCTTAGATGAACGTATTGAGTGAA
CTTGGCATCACAAACATCACACGTATACGGCTTCTGACCATTGTGAAGTCGAAGATGAGTTTTTAAATTA
GAAGTCGACGAGAATCGCTTATCACAAATATCACAGCGATGAGGACGTTCTCCGGTATGAACAAGATGAT
GCTTCTGAA
